Addgene plasmid #103011: L-HBsAg
Purpose: Expresses HBV Large envelope glycoprotein in mammalian cells
Depositing lab: Wang-Shick Ryu. Depositing organization: Yonsei University. Publication: Hepatitis B virus polymerase blocks pattern recognition receptor signaling via interaction with DDX3: implications for immune evasion. Wang H, Ryu WS. PLoS Pathog. 2010 Jul 15;6(7):e1000986. doi: 10.1371/journal.ppat.1000986. PubMed 20657822.
Backbone
  Vector backbone: pcDNA3
  Backbone manufacturer: Invitrogen
  Total vector size (bp): 6608
  Vector type: Mammalian Expression
Growth in bacteria
  Bacterial resistance: Ampicillin, 100 μg/mL
  Growth temperature: 37°C
  Growth strain: DH5alpha
  Copy number: Unknown
Gene/Insert
  Gene/Insert name: HBV Large envelope protein
  Species: Hepatitis B virus
  Insert size (bp): 1170
Terms and licenses: Academic/Nonprofit Terms; Industry Terms: Not Available to Industry
How to cite: L-HBsAg was a gift from Wang-Shick Ryu (Addgene plasmid # 103011 ; http://n2t.net/addgene:103011 ; RRID:Addgene_103011)
