[The description below was written by a language model from this plasmid's Addgene catalogue record and pLannotate feature annotations shown in this document.]
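Description:
L-HBsAg is a mammalian expression plasmid of about 6.6 kb built on the pcDNA3 backbone, carrying the coding region for the large (L) envelope glycoprotein of hepatitis B virus. It is propagated in E. coli through a high-copy ColE1/pUC-type origin with ampicillin selection from the β-lactamase gene. An f1 origin is also present, which would allow single-stranded DNA production.

The roughly 1.17 kb HBV insert sits downstream of the human cytomegalovirus immediate-early enhancer and promoter and upstream of the bovine growth hormone polyadenylation signal, giving strong constitutive transcription in transfected mammalian cells. T7 and SP6 phage promoters flank the cloning site, as is standard for pcDNA3, and can serve for in vitro transcription or as sequencing priming sites. The automated annotation labels only the pre-S2/S (middle envelope protein) portion of the open reading frame. The catalogue insert size and the unannotated stretch just upstream of that feature are consistent with the additional pre-S1 region that defines the L protein, although the feature table does not call it explicitly. Because the HBV envelope proteins share a nested reading frame, internal start codons for the middle and small forms lie within the insert, but the record does not say whether these are expressed. No epitope tag or reporter is annotated. The short hits to an HIV-1 LTR, a bleomycin-resistance gene and lacI are fragments, probably backbone remnants or annotation artefacts.

A separate cassette, with the SV40 early promoter driving the neomycin phosphotransferase gene and an SV40 polyadenylation signal, permits G418 selection of stable cell lines. The stated purpose is expression of the HBV large envelope glycoprotein in mammalian cells, and the associated publication concerns HBV interference with innate immune signalling.
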