Features (pLannotate 1.2.2; 21 found; start..end, strand, type, name):
     28..80      -  misc_feature   bom (fragment): basis of mobility region from pBR322
    235..614     +  enhancer       CMV enhancer: human cytomegalovirus immediate early enhancer
    615..818     +  promoter       CMV promoter: human cytomegalovirus (CMV) immediate early promoter
    814..847     +  LTR            5' LTR (truncated) (fragment): truncated 5' long terminal repeat (LTR) from HIV-1
    863..881     +  promoter       T7 promoter: promoter for bacteriophage T7 RNA polymerase
   1280..2125    +  CDS            HBsAg (pre-S2/S) (sequence partly withheld): middle (pre-S2/S) envelope protein of hepatitis B virus hepatitis B surface antigen
   2160..2178    -  promoter       SP6 promoter: promoter for bacteriophage SP6 RNA polymerase
   2204..2428    +  polyA_signal   bGH poly(A) signal: bovine growth hormone polyadenylation signal
   2432..2453    +  promoter       SV40 promoter (fragment): SV40 enhancer and early promoter
   2474..2902    +  rep_origin     f1 ori (sequence partly withheld): f1 bacteriophage origin of replication; arrow indicates direction of (+) strand synthesis
   2916..3245    +  promoter       SV40 promoter: SV40 enhancer and early promoter
   3312..4103    +  CDS            neo: KKA2_KLEPN - Also known as kan, nptII. Experimental evidence at protein level: Swiss-Prot protein existence level 1. Resistance to kanamycin, neomycin, paromomycin, ribostamycin, butirosin and gentamicin B. From Klebsiella pneumoniae.
   4127..4285    +  CDS            ble (fragment): BLE_KLEPN - Experimental evidence at protein level: Swiss-Prot protein existence level 1. Binding protein with a strong affinity to the bleomycin family of antibiotics. Binds to CL990; an antimitotic-antibiotic compound. From Klebsiella pneumoniae.
   4280..4401    +  polyA_signal   SV40 poly(A) signal: SV40 polyadenylation signal
   4474..4490    -  protein_bind   lac operator: The lac repressor binds to the lac operator to inhibit transcription in E. coli. This inhibition can be relieved by adding lactose or isopropyl-β-D-thiogalactopyranoside (IPTG). lac repressor encoded by lacI
   4498..4528    -  promoter       lac promoter: promoter for the E. coli lac operon
   4543..4564    -  protein_bind   CAP binding site: CAP binding activates transcription in the presence of cAMP. E. coli catabolite activator protein
   4577..4669    -  CDS            lacI (fragment): lac repressor; lacI; The lac repressor binds to the lac operator to inhibit transcription in E. coli. This inhibition can be relieved by adding lactose or isopropyl-β-D-thiogalactopyranoside (IPTG).
   4852..5440    -  rep_origin     ori: high-copy-number ColE1/pMB1/pBR322/pUC origin of replication
   5611..6471    -  CDS            AmpR: β-lactamase; bla; confers resistance to ampicillin, carbenicillin, and related antibiotics
   6472..6576    -  promoter       AmpR promoter: bla
>Addgene plasmid #103011 | L-HBsAg | addgene full sequence | sequence record 199589 | Addgene NGS Result
GACGGATCGGGAGATCTCCCGATCCCCTATGGTGCACTCTCAGTACAATCTGCTCTGATGCCGCATAGTT
AAGCCAGTATCTGCTCCCTGCTTGTGTGTTGGAGGTCGCTGAGTAGTGCGCGAGCAAAATTTAAGCTACA
ACAAGGCAAGGCTTGACCGACAATTGCATGAAGAATCTGCTTAGGGTTAGGCGTTTTGCGCTGCTTCGCG
ATGTACGGGCCAGATATACGCGTTGACATTGATTATTGACTAGTTATTAATAGTAATCAATTACGGGGTC
ATTAGTTCATAGCCCATATATGGAGTTCCGCGTTACATAACTTACGGTAAATGGCCCGCCTGGCTGACCG
CCCAACGACCCCCGCCCATTGACGTCAATAATGACGTATGTTCCCATAGTAACGCCAATAGGGACTTTCC
ATTGACGTCAATGGGTGGAGTATTTACGGTAAACTGCCCACTTGGCAGTACATCAAGTGTATCATATGCC
AAGTACGCCCCCTATTGACGTCAATGACGGTAAATGGCCCGCCTGGCATTATGCCCAGTACATGACCTTA
TGGGACTTTCCTACTTGGCAGTACATCTACGTATTAGTCATCGCTATTACCATGGTGATGCGGTTTTGGC
AGTACATCAATGGGCGTGGATAGCGGTTTGACTCACGGGGATTTCCAAGTCTCCACCCCATTGACGTCAA
TGGGAGTTTGTTTTGGCACCAAAATCAACGGGACTTTCCAAAATGTCGTAACAACTCCGCCCCATTGACG
CAAATGGGCGGTAGGCGTGTACGGTGGGAGGTCTATATAAGCAGAGCTCTCTGGCTAACTAGAGAACCCA
CTGCTTACTGGCTTATCGAAATTAATACGACTCACTATAGGGAGACCCAAGCTTGGTACCGAGCTCGGAT
CCACTAGTAACGGCCGCCAGTGTGCTGGAATTCTGCAGATATCCCATGGGGCAGAATCTTTCCACCAGCA
ATCCTCTGGGATTCTTTCCCGACCACCAGTTGGATCCAGCCTTCAGAGCAAACACCGCAAATCCAGATTG
GGACTTCAATCCCAACAAGGACACCTGGCCAGACGCCAACAAGGTAGGAGCTGGAGCATTCGGGCTGGGT
TTCACCCCACCGCACGGAGGCCTTTTGGGGTGGAGCCCTCAGGCTCAGGGCATACTACAAACTTTGCCAG
CAAATCCGCCTCCTGCCTCCACCAATCGCCAGTCAGGAAGGCAGCCTACCCCGCTGTCTCCACCTTTGAG
AAACACTCATCCTCAGGCCATGCAGTGGAATTCCACAACCTTCCACCAAACTCTGCAAGATCCCAGAGTG
AGAGGCCTGTATTTCCCTGCTGGTGGCTCCAGTTCAGGAACAGTAAACCCTGTTCTGACTACTGCCTCTC
CCTTATCGTCAATCTTCTCGAGGATTGGGGACCCTGCGCTGAACATGGAGAACATCACATCAGGATTCCT
AGGACCCCTTCTCGTGTTACAGGCGGGGTTTTTCTTGTTGACAAGAATCCTCACAATACCGCAGAGTCTA
GACTCGTGGTGGACTTCTCTCAATTTTCTAGGGGGAACTACCGTGTGTCTTGGCCAAAATTCGCAGTCCC
CAACCTCCAATCACTCACCAACCTCTTGTCCTCCAACTTGTCCTGGTTAT
[294 nt withheld, positions 1661-1954]
TCCTGGCTCAGTTTACTAGTGCCATTTGTTCAGTGGTTCGTAGGGCTTTCCCCCACTGTTTGGCTTTCAG
TTATATGGATGATGTGGTATTGGGGGCCAAGTCTGTACAGCATCTTGAGTCCCTTTTTACCGCTGTTACC
AATTTTCTTTTGTCTTTGGGTATACATTTAAGCGGCCGCTCGAGCATGCATCTAGAGGGCCCTATTCTAT
AGTGTCACCTAAATGCTAGAGCTCGCTGATCAGCCTCGACTGTGCCTTCTAGTTGCCAGCCATCTGTTGT
TTGCCCCTCCCCCGTGCCTTCCTTGACCCTGGAAGGTGCCACTCCCACTGTCCTTTCCTAATAAAATGAG
GAAATTGCATCGCATTGTCTGAGTAGGTGTCATTCTATTCTGGGGGGTGGGGTGGGGCAGGACAGCAAGG
GGGAGGATTGGGAAGACAATAGCAGGCATGCTGGGGATGCGGTGGGCTCTATGGCTTCTGAGGCGGAAAG
AACCAGCTGGGGCTCTAGGGGGTATCCCC
[124 nt withheld, positions 2474-2597]
C
[91 nt withheld, positions 2599-2689]
A
[49 nt withheld, positions 2691-2739]
CCTTTGACGTTGGAGTCCACGTTCTTT
[37 nt withheld, positions 2767-2803]
ACCCTATCTCGGTCTATTCTTTTGATTTATAAGGGATTTTGCCGATTTCGGCCTATTGGTTAAAAAATGA
GCTGATTTAACAAAAATTTAACGCGAATTAATTCTGTGGAATGTGTGTCAGTTAGGGTGTGGAAAGTCCC
CAGGCTCCCCAGCAGGCAGAAGTATGCAAAGCATGCATCTCAATTAGTCAGCAACCAGGTGTGGAAAGTC
CCCAGGCTCCCCAGCAGGCAGAAGTATGCAAAGCATGCATCTCAATTAGTCAGCAACCATAGTCCCGCCC
CTAACTCCGCCCATCCCGCCCCTAACTCCGCCCAGTTCCGCCCATTCTCCGCCCCATGGCTGACTAATTT
TTTTTATTTATGCAGAGGCCGAGGCCGCCTCTGCCTCTGAGCTATTCCAGAAGTAGTGAGGAGGCTTTTT
TGGAGGCCTAGGCTTTTGCAAAAAGCTCCCGGGAGCTTGTATATCCATTTTCGGATCTGATCAAGAGACA
GGATGAGGATCGTTTCGCATGATTGAACAAGATGGATTGCACGCAGGTTCTCCGGCCGCTTGGGTGGAGA
GGCTATTCGGCTATGACTGGGCACAACAGACAATCGGCTGCTCTGATGCCGCCGTGTTCCGGCTGTCAGC
GCAGGGGCGCCCGGTTCTTTTTGTCAAGACCGACCTGTCCGGTGCCCTGAATGAACTGCAGGACGAGGCA
GCGCGGCTATCGTGGCTGGCCACGACGGGCGTTCCTTGCGCAGCTGTGCTCGACGTTGTCACTGAAGCGG
GAAGGGACTGGCTGCTATTGGGCGAAGTGCCGGGGCAGGATCTCCTGTCATCTCACCTTGCTCCTGCCGA
GAAAGTATCCATCATGGCTGATGCAATGCGGCGGCTGCATACGCTTGATCCGGCTACCTGCCCATTCGAC
CACCAAGCGAAACATCGCATCGAGCGAGCACGTACTCGGATGGAAGCCGGTCTTGTCGATCAGGATGATC
TGGACGAAGAGCATCAGGGGCTCGCGCCAGCCGAACTGTTCGCCAGGCTCAAGGCGCGCATGCCCGACGG
CGAGGATCTCGTCGTGACCCATGGCGATGCCTGCTTGCCGAATATCATGGTGGAAAATGGCCGCTTTTCT
GGATTCATCGACTGTGGCCGGCTGGGTGTGGCGGACCGCTATCAGGACATAGCGTTGGCTACCCGTGATA
TTGCTGAAGAGCTTGGCGGCGAATGGGCTGACCGCTTCCTCGTGCTTTACGGTATCGCCGCTCCCGATTC
GCAGCGCATCGCCTTCTATCGCCTTCTTGACGAGTTCTTCTGAGCGGGACTCTGGGGTTCGAAATGACCG
ACCAAGCGACGCCCAACCTGCCATCACGAGATTTCGATTCCACCGCCGCCTTCTATGAAAGGTTGGGCTT
CGGAATCGTTTTCCGGGACGCCGGCTGGATGATCCTCCAGCGCGGGGATCTCATGCTGGAGTTCTTCGCC
CACCCCAACTTGTTTATTGCAGCTTATAATGGTTACAAATAAAGCAATAGCATCACAAATTTCACAAATA
AAGCATTTTTTTCACTGCATTCTAGTTGTGGTTTGTCCAAACTCATCAATGTATCTTATCATGTCTGTAT
ACCGTCGACCTCTAGCTAGAGCTTGGCGTAATCATGGTCATAGCTGTTTCCTGTGTGAAATTGTTATCCG
CTCACAATTCCACACAACATACGAGCCGGAAGCATAAAGTGTAAAGCCTGGGGTGCCTAATGAGTGAGCT
AACTCACATTAATTGCGTTGCGCTCACTGCCCGCTTTCCAGTCGGGAAACCTGTCGTGCCAGCTGCATTA
ATGAATCGGCCAACGCGCGGGGAGAGGCGGTTTGCGTATTGGGCGCTCTTCCGCTTCCTCGCTCACTGAC
TCGCTGCGCTCGGTCGTTCGGCTGCGGCGAGCGGTATCAGCTCACTCAAAGGCGGTAATACGGTTATCCA
CAGAATCAGGGGATAACGCAGGAAAGAACATGTGAGCAAAAGGCCAGCAAAAGGCCAGGAACCGTAAAAA
GGCCGCGTTGCTGGCGTTTTTCCATAGGCTCCGCCCCCCTGACGAGCATCACAAAAATCGACGCTCAAGT
CAGAGGTGGCGAAACCCGACAGGACTATAAAGATACCAGGCGTTTCCCCCTGGAAGCTCCCTCGTGCGCT
CTCCTGTTCCGACCCTGCCGCTTACCGGATACCTGTCCGCCTTTCTCCCTTCGGGAAGCGTGGCGCTTTC
TCATAGCTCACGCTGTAGGTATCTCAGTTCGGTGTAGGTCGTTCGCTCCAAGCTGGGCTGTGTGCACGAA
CCCCCCGTTCAGCCCGACCGCTGCGCCTTATCCGGTAACTATCGTCTTGAGTCCAACCCGGTAAGACACG
ACTTATCGCCACTGGCAGCAGCCACTGGTAACAGGATTAGCAGAGCGAGGTATGTAGGCGGTGCTACAGA
GTTCTTGAAGTGGTGGCCTAACTACGGCTACACTAGAAGAACAGTATTTGGTATCTGCGCTCTGCTGAAG
CCAGTTACCTTCGGAAAAAGAGTTGGTAGCTCTTGATCCGGCAAACAAACCACCGCTGGTAGCGGTGGTT
TTTTTGTTTGCAAGCAGCAGATTACGCGCAGAAAAAAAGGATCTCAAGAAGATCCTTTGATCTTTTCTAC
GGGGTCTGACGCTCAGTGGAACGAAAACTCACGTTAAGGGATTTTGGTCATGAGATTATCAAAAAGGATC
TTCACCTAGATCCTTTTAAATTAAAAATGAAGTTTTAAATCAATCTAAAGTATATATGAGTAAACTTGGT
CTGACAGTTACCAATGCTTAATCAGTGAGGCACCTATCTCAGCGATCTGTCTATTTCGTTCATCCATAGT
TGCCTGACTCCCCGTCGTGTAGATAACTACGATACGGGAGGGCTTACCATCTGGCCCCAGTGCTGCAATG
ATACCGCGAGACCCACGCTCACCGGCTCCAGATTTATCAGCAATAAACCAGCCAGCCGGAAGGGCCGAGC
GCAGAAGTGGTCCTGCAACTTTATCCGCCTCCATCCAGTCTATTAATTGTTGCCGGGAAGCTAGAGTAAG
TAGTTCGCCAGTTAATAGTTTGCGCAACGTTGTTGCCATTGCTACAGGCATCGTGGTGTCACGCTCGTCG
TTTGGTATGGCTTCATTCAGCTCCGGTTCCCAACGATCAAGGCGAGTTACATGATCCCCCATGTTGTGCA
AAAAAGCGGTTAGCTCCTTCGGTCCTCCGATCGTTGTCAGAAGTAAGTTGGCCGCAGTGTTATCACTCAT
GGTTATGGCAGCACTGCATAATTCTCTTACTGTCATGCCATCCGTAAGATGCTTTTCTGTGACTGGTGAG
TACTCAACCAAGTCATTCTGAGAATAGTGTATGCGGCGACCGAGTTGCTCTTGCCCGGCGTCAATACGGG
ATAATACCGCGCCACATAGCAGAACTTTAAAAGTGCTCATCATTGGAAAACGTTCTTCGGGGCGAAAACT
CTCAAGGATCTTACCGCTGTTGAGATCCAGTTCGATGTAACCCACTCGTGCACCCAACTGATCTTCAGCA
TCTTTTACTTTCACCAGCGTTTCTGGGTGAGCAAAAACAGGAAGGCAAAATGCCGCAAAAAAGGGAATAA
GGGCGACACGGAAATGTTGAATACTCATACTCTTCCTTTTTCAATATTATTGAAGCATTTATCAGGGTTA
TTGTCTCATGAGCGGATACATATTTGAATGTATTTAGAAAAATAAACAAATAGGGGTTCCGCGCACATTT
CCCCGAAAAGTGCCACCTGACGTC
